Addgene plasmid #52644: Fast-GCaMP-EF19
Purpose: genetically encodable fluorescent calcium indicator protein to monitor neuronal activity
Depositing lab: Samuel Wang. Depositing organization: Princeton University. Publication: Fast GCaMPs for improved tracking of neuronal activity. Sun XR, Badura A, Pacheco DA, Lynch LA, Schneider ER, Taylor MP, Hogue IB, Enquist LW, Murthy M, Wang SS. Nat Commun. 2013 Jul 17;4:2170. doi: 10.1038/ncomms3170. PubMed 23863808.
Backbone
  Vector backbone: pET28b
  Backbone manufacturer: Millipore
  Backbone size w/o insert (bp): 5369
  Total vector size (bp): 6722
  Modifications to backbone: inserted Fast GCaMP EF19 between NotI and XbaI
  Vector type: Mammalian Expression
Growth in bacteria
  Bacterial resistance: Kanamycin, 50 μg/mL
  Growth temperature: 37°C
  Growth strain: DH5alpha
  Copy number: High Copy
Gene/Insert
  Gene/Insert name: Fast-GCaMP-EF19
  Species: H. sapiens (human), Synthetic
  Insert size (bp): 1353
  Mutation: T328D/T330D mutated from GCaMP3
  Promoter: T7
  Cloning method: Restriction Enzyme; 5′ cloning site XbaI (not destroyed); 3′ cloning site NotI (not destroyed)
  Sequencing primers: 5′ 5'-d(TAA TAC GAC TCA CTA TAG GG)-3'; 3′ 5'-d(GCT AGT TAT TGC TCA GCG G)-3
Resource information
  A portion of this plasmid was derived from a plasmid made by: Millipore (catalog number 69865)
Terms and licenses: Academic/Nonprofit Terms; Industry Terms: Not Available to Industry
How to cite: Fast-GCaMP-EF19 was a gift from Samuel Wang (Addgene plasmid # 52644 ; http://n2t.net/addgene:52644 ; RRID:Addgene_52644)
