[The description below was written by a language model from this plasmid's Addgene catalogue record.]
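Description:
Fast-GCaMP-EF19 is a pET28b-based plasmid of about 6.7 kb carrying a 1,353 bp open reading frame for a fast-kinetics variant of the genetically encoded calcium indicator GCaMP3. The insert was placed between the XbaI and NotI sites of the backbone, both of which remain intact, and it is transcribed from the T7 promoter. The plasmid is selected with kanamycin and is listed as high copy. The catalogue classifies the vector type as mammalian expression. However, pET28b with a T7 promoter is a bacterial expression system that depends on T7 RNA polymerase supplied by the host, so the construct as described is better suited to producing recombinant protein in E. coli than to direct expression in mammalian cells. No feature table is provided, so the record does not say whether any backbone-encoded tags are retained in frame with the insert.

GCaMP sensors combine a circularly permuted GFP with calmodulin and a calmodulin-binding peptide, so that calcium binding produces a change in fluorescence. This variant differs from GCaMP3 by two substitutions, T328D and T330D. The "EF" in the name suggests that they target an EF-hand calcium-binding site of the calmodulin moiety, although the record does not say this explicitly. The insert is annotated as synthetic with human-derived sequence. The stated purpose is a fluorescent calcium indicator for monitoring neuronal activity, from a series engineered for faster response kinetics to track such activity more accurately. In this backbone, the plasmid most plausibly serves as a source of purified sensor protein for in vitro characterisation, or as a template for subcloning the coding sequence into neuronal expression vectors.
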