>Addgene plasmid #52644 | Fast-GCaMP-EF19 | depositor partial sequence | sequence record 81920 | T7 to T7 terminator primer
ATGGGTTCTCATCATCATCATCATCATGGTATGGCTAGCATGACTGGTGGACAGCAAATGGGTCGGGATC
TGTACGACGATGACGATAAGGATCTCGCCACCATGGTCGACTCATCACGTCGTAAGTGGAATAAGACAGG
TCACGCAGTCAGAGCTATAGGTCGGCTGAGCTCACTCGAGAACGTCTATATCAAGGCCGACAAGCAGAAG
AACGGCATCAAGGCGAACTTCAAGATCCGCCACAACATCGAGGACGGCGGCGTGCAGCTCGCCTACCACT
ACCAGCAGAACACCCCCATCGGCGACGGCCCCGTGCTGCTGCCCGACAACCACTACCTGAGCGTGCAGTC
CAAACTTTCGAAAGACCCCAACGAGAAGCGCGATCACATGGTCCTGCTGGAGTTCGTGACCGCCGCCGGG
ATCACTCTCGGCATGGACGAGCTGTACAAGGGCGGTACCGGAGGGAGCATGGTGAGCAAGGGCGAGGAGC
TGTTCACCGGGGTGGTGCCCATCCTGGTCGAGCTGGACGGCGACGTAAACGGCCACAAGTTCAGCGTGTC
CGGCGAGGGTGAGGGCGATGCCACCTACGGCAAGCTGACCCTGAAGTTCATCTGCACCACCGGCAAGCTG
CCCGTGCCCTGGCCCACCCTCGTGACCACCCTGACCTACGGCGTGCAGTGCTTCAGCCGCTACCCCGACC
ACATGAAGCAGCACGACTTCTTCAAGTCCGCCATGCCCGAAGGCTACATCCAGGAGCGCACCATCTTCTT
CAAGGACGACGGCAACTACAAGACCCGCGCCGAGGTGAAGTTCGAGGGCGACACCCTGGTGAACCGCATC
GAGCTGAAGGGCATCGACTTCAAGGAGGACGGCAACATCCTGGGGCACAAGCTGGAGTACAACACGCGTG
ACCAACTGACTGAAGAGCAGATCGCAGAATTTAAAGAGGCTTTCTCCCTATTTGACAAGGACGGGGATGG
GGATATAGATACCAAGGAGCTGGGGACGGTGATGCGGTCTCTGGGGCAGAACCCCACAGAAGCAGAGCTG
CAGGACATGATCAATGAAGTAGATGCCGACGGTGACGGCACAATCGACTTCCCTGAGTTCCTGACAATGA
TGGCAAGAAAAATGAAAGACACAGACAGTGAAGAAGAAATTAGAGAAGCGTTCCGTGTGTTTGATAAGGA
TGGCAATGGCTACATCAGTGCAGCAGAGCTTCGCCACGTGATGACAAACCTTGGAGAGAAGTTAACAGAT
GAAGAGGTTGATGAAATGATCAGGGAAGCAGACATCGATGGGGATGGTCAGGTAAACTACGAAGAGTTTG
TACAAATGATGACAGCGAAGTGA
