>Addgene plasmid #52644 | Fast-GCaMP-EF19 | addgene partial sequence | sequence record 83138 | T7term 5'-GCTAGTTATTGCTCAGCGG-3'
CTTCCTTTCGGGCTTTGTTAGCAGCCGGATCTCAGTGGTGGTGGTGGTGGTGCTCGAGTGCGGCCGCTCA
CTTCGCTGTCATCATTTGTACAAACTCTTCGTAGTTTACCTGACCATCCCCATCGATGTCTGCTTCCCTG
ATCATTTCATCAACCTCTTCATCTGTTAACTTCTCTCCAAGGTTTGTCATCACGTGGCGAAGCTCTGCTG
CACTGATGTAGCCATTGCCATCCTTATCAAACACACGGAACGCTTCTCTAATTTCTTCTTCACTGTCTGT
GTCTTTCATTTTTCTTGCCATCATTGTCAGGAACTCAGGGAAGTCGATTGTGCCGTCACCGTCGGCATCT
ACTTCATTGATCATGTCCTGCAGCTCTGCTTCTGTGGGGTTCTGCCCCAGAGACCGCATCACCGTCCCCA
GCTCCTTGGTATCTATATCCCCATCCCCGTCCTTGTCAAATAGGGAGAAAGCCTCTTTAAATTCTGCGAT
CTGCTCTTCAGTCAGTTGGTCACGCGTGTTGTACTCCAGCTTGTGCCCCAGGATGTTGCCGTCCTCCTTG
AAGTCGATGCCCTTCAGCTCGATGCGGTTCACCAGGGTGTCGCCCTCGAACTTCACCTCGGCGCGGGTCT
TGTAGTTGCCGTCGTCCTTGAAGAAGATGGTGCGCTCCTGGATGTAGCCTTCGGGCATGGCGGACTTGAA
GAAGTCGTGCTGCTTCATGTGGTCGGGGTAGCGGCTGAAGCACTGCACGCCGTAGGTCAGGGTGGTCACG
AGGGTGGGCCAGGGCACGGGCAGCTTGCCGGTGGTGCAGATGAACTTCAGGGTCAGCTTGCCGTAGGTGG
CATCGCCCTCACCCTCGCCGGACACGCTGAACTTGTGGCCGTTTACGTCGCCGTCCAGCTCGACCAGGAT
GGGCACCACCCCGGTGAACAGCTCCTCGCCCTTGCTCACCATGCTCCCTCCGGTACCGCCCTTGTACAGC
TCGTCCATGCCGAGAGTGATCCCGGCGGCGG
